>Addgene plasmid #101729 | px330 VRER | depositor full sequence | sequence record 192073 | px330 VRER sequence 8484 bps
GAGGGCCTATTTCCCATGATTCCTTCATATTTGCATATACGATACAAGGCTGTTAGAGAGATAATTGGAA
TTAATTTGACTGTAAACACAAAGATATTAGTACAAAATACGTGACGTAGAAAGTAATAATTTCTTGGGTA
GTTTGCAGTTTTAAAATTATGTTTTAAAATGGACTATCATATGCTTACCGTAACTTGAAAGTATTTCGAT
TTCTTGGCTTTATATATCTTGTGGAAAGGACGAAACACCGGGTCTTCGAGAAGACCTGTTTTAGAGCTAG
AAATAGCAAGTTAAAATAAGGCTAGTCCGTTATCAACTTGAAAAAGTGGCACCGAGTCGGTGCTTTTTTG
TTTTAGAGCTAGAAATAGCAAGTTAAAATAAGGCTAGTCCGTTTTTAGCGCGTGCGCCAATTCTGCAGAC
AAATGGCTCTAGAGGTACCCGTTACATAACTTACGGTAAATGGCCCGCCTGGCTGACCGCCCAACGACCC
CCGCCCATTGACGTCAATAGTAACGCCAATAGGGACTTTCCATTGACGTCAATGGGTGGAGTATTTACGG
TAAACTGCCCACTTGGCAGTACATCAAGTGTATCATATGCCAAGTACGCCCCCTATTGACGTCAATGACG
GTAAATGGCCCGCCTGGCATTGTGCCCAGTACATGACCTTATGGGACTTTCCTACTTGGCAGTACATCTA
CGTATTAGTCATCGCTATTACCATGGTCGAGGTGAGCCCCACGTTCTGCTTCACTCTCCCCATCTCCCCC
CCCTCCCCACCCCCAATTTTGTATTTATTTATTTTTTAATTATTTTGTGCAGCGATGGGGGCGGGGGGGG
GGGGGGGGCGGGGCGAGGGGCGGGGCGGGGCGAGGCGGAGAGGTGCGGCGGCAGCCAATCAGAGCGGCGC
GCTCCGAAAGTTTCCTTTTATGGCGAGGCGGCGGCGGCGGCGGCCCTATAAAAAGCGAAGCGCGCGGCGG
GCGGGAGTCGCTGCGCGCTGCCTTCGCCCCGTGCCCCGCTCCGCCGCCGCCTCGCGCCGCCCGCCCCGGC
TCTGACTGACCGCGTTACTCCCACAGGTGAGCGGGCGGGACGGCCCTTCTCCTCCGGGCTGTAATTAGCT
GAGCAAGAGGTAAGGGTTTAAGGGATGGTTGGTTGGTGGGGTATTAATGTTTAATTACCTGGAGCACCTG
CCTGAAATCACTTTTTTTCAGGTTGGACCGGTGCCACCATGGACTATAAGGACCACGACGGAGACTACAA
GGATCATGATATTGATTACAAAGACGATGACGATAAGATGGCCCCAAAGAAGAAGCGGAAGGTCGGTATC
CACGGAGTCCCAGCAGCCGACAAGAAGTACAGCATCGGCCTGGACATCGGCACCAACTCTGTGGGCTGGG
CCGTGATCACCGACGAGTACAAGGTGCCCAGCAAGAAATTCAAGGTGCTGGGCAACACCGACCGGCACAG
CATCAAGAAGAACCTGATCGGAGCCCTGCTGTTCGACAGCGGCGAAACAGCCGAGGCCACCCGGCTGAAG
AGAACCGCCAGAAGAAGATACACCAGACGGAAGAACCGGATCTGCTATCTGCAAGAGATCTTCAGCAACG
AGATGGCCAAGGTGGACGACAGCTTCTTCCACAGACTGGAAGAGTCCTTCCTGGTGGAAGAGGATAAGAA
GCACGAGCGGCACCCCATCTTCGGCAACATCGTGGACGAGGTGGCCTACCACGAGAAGTACCCCACCATC
TACCACCTGAGAAAGAAACTGGTGGACAGCACCGACAAGGCCGACCTGCGGCTGATCTATCTGGCCCTGG
CCCACATGATCAAGTTCCGGGGCCACTTCCTGATCGAGGGCGACCTGAACCCCGACAACAGCGACGTGGA
CAAGCTGTTCATCCAGCTGGTGCAGACCTACAACCAGCTGTTCGAGGAAAACCCCATCAACGCCAGCGGC
GTGGACGCCAAGGCCATCCTGTCTGCCAGACTGAGCAAGAGCAGACGGCTGGAAAATCTGATCGCCCAGC
TGCCCGGCGAGAAGAAGAATGGCCTGTTCGGAAACCTGATTGCCCTGAGCCTGGGCCTGACCCCCAACTT
CAAGAGCAACTTCGACCTGGCCGAGGATGCCAAACTGCAGCTGAGCAAGGACACCTACGACGACGACCTG
GACAACCTGCTGGCCCAGATCGGCGACCAGTACGCCGACCTGTTTCTGGCCGCCAAGAACCTGTCCGACG
CCATCCTGCTGAGCGACATCCTGAGAGTGAACACCGAGATCACCAAGGCCCCCCTGAGCGCCTCTATGAT
CAAGAGATACGACGAGCACCACCAGGACCTGACCCTGCTGAAAGCTCTCGTGCGGCAGCAGCTGCCTGAG
AAGTACAAAGAGATTTTCTTCGACCAGAGCAAGAACGGCTACGCCGGCTACATTGACGGCGGAGCCAGCC
AGGAAGAGTTCTACAAGTTCATCAAGCCCATCCTGGAAAAGATGGACGGCACCGAGGAACTGCTCGTGAA
GCTGAACAGAGAGGACCTGCTGCGGAAGCAGCGGACCTTCGACAACGGCAGCATCCCCCACCAGATCCAC
CTGGGAGAGCTGCACGCCATTCTGCGGCGGCAGGAAGATTTTTACCCATTCCTGAAGGACAACCGGGAAA
AGATCGAGAAGATCCTGACCTTCCGCATCCCCTACTACGTGGGCCCTCTGGCCAGGGGAAACAGCAGATT
CGCCTGGATGACCAGAAAGAGCGAGGAAACCATCACCCCCTGGAACTTCGAGGAAGTGGTGGACAAGGGC
GCTTCCGCCCAGAGCTTCATCGAGCGGATGACCAACTTCGATAAGAACCTGCCCAACGAGAAGGTGCTGC
CCAAGCACAGCCTGCTGTACGAGTACTTCACCGTGTATAACGAGCTGACCAAAGTGAAATACGTGACCGA
GGGAATGAGAAAGCCCGCCTTCCTGAGCGGCGAGCAGAAAAAGGCCATCGTGGACCTGCTGTTCAAGACC
AACCGGAAAGTGACCGTGAAGCAGCTGAAAGAGGACTACTTCAAGAAAATCGAGTGCTTCGACTCCGTGG
AAATCTCCGGCGTGGAAGATCGGTTCAACGCCTCCCTGGGCACATACCACGATCTGCTGAAAATTATCAA
GGACAAGGACTTCCTGGACAATGAGGAAAACGAGGACATTCTGGAAGATATAGTGTTGACTCTTACCCTC
TTTGAAGATCGGGAAATGATTGAGGAAAGACTAAAAACATACGCTCACCTGTTCGACGATAAGGTTATGA
AACAGTTAAAGAGGCGTCGCTATACGGGCTGGGGACGATTGTCGCGGAAACTTATCAACGGGATAAGAGA
CAAGCAAAGTGGTAAAACTATTCTCGATTTTCTAAAGAGCGACGGCTTCGCCAATAGGAACTTTATGCAG
CTGATCCATGATGACTCTTTAACCTTCAAAGAGGATATACAAAAGGCACAGGTTTCCGGACAAGGGGACT
CATTGCACGAACATATTGCGAATCTTGCTGGTTCGCCAGCCATCAAAAAGGGCATACTCCAGACAGTCAA
AGTAGTGGATGAGCTAGTTAAGGTCATGGGACGTCACAAACCGGAAAACATTGTAATCGAGATGGCACGC
GAAAATCAAACGACTCAGAAGGGGCAAAAAAACAGTCGAGAGCGGATGAAGAGAATAGAAGAGGGTATTA
AAGAACTGGGCAGCCAGATCTTAAAGGAGCATCCTGTGGAAAATACCCAATTGCAGAACGAGAAACTTTA
CCTCTATTACCTACAAAATGGAAGGGACATGTATGTTGATCAGGAACTGGACATAAACCGTTTATCTGAT
TACGACGTCGATCACATTGTACCCCAATCCTTTTTGAAGGACGATTCAATCGACAATAAAGTGCTTACAC
GCTCGGATAAGAACCGAGGGAAAAGTGACAATGTTCCAAGCGAGGAAGTCGTAAAGAAAATGAAGAACTA
TTGGCGGCAGCTCCTAAATGCGAAACTGATAACGCAAAGAAAGTTCGATAACTTAACTAAAGCTGAGAGG
GGTGGCTTGTCTGAACTTGACAAGGCCGGATTTATTAAACGTCAGCTCGTGGAAACCCGCCAAATCACAA
AGCATGTTGCACAGATACTAGATTCCCGAATGAATACGAAATACGACGAGAACGATAAGCTGATTCGGGA
AGTCAAAGTAATCACTTTAAAGTCAAAATTGGTGTCGGACTTCAGAAAGGATTTTCAATTCTATAAAGTT
AGGGAGATAAATAACTACCACCATGCGCACGACGCTTATCTTAATGCCGTCGTAGGGACCGCACTCATTA
AGAAATACCCGAAGCTAGAAAGTGAGTTTGTGTATGGTGATTACAAAGTTTATGACGTCCGTAAGATGAT
CGCGAAAAGCGAACAGGAGATAGGCAAGGCTACAGCCAAATACTTCTTTTATTCTAACATTATGAATTTC
TTTAAGACGGAAATCACTCTGGCAAACGGAGAGATACGCAAACGACCTTTAATTGAAACCAATGGGGAGA
CAGGTGAAATCGTATGGGATAAGGGCCGGGACTTCGCGACGGTGAGAAAAGTTTTGTCCATGCCCCAAGT
CAACATAGTAAAGAAAACTGAGGTGCAGACCGGAGGGTTTTCAAAGGAATCGATTCTTCCAAAAAGGAAT
AGTGATAAGCTCATCGCTCGTAAAAAGGACTGGGACCCGAAAAAGTACGGTGGCTTCGTGAGCCCTACAG
TTGCCTATTCTGTCCTAGTAGTGGCAAAAGTTGAGAAGGGAAAATCCAAGAAACTGAAGTCAGTCAAAGA
ATTATTGGGGATAACGATTATGGAGCGCTCGTCTTTTGAAAAGAACCCCATCGACTTCCTTGAGGCGAAA
GGTTACAAGGAAGTAAAAAAGGATCTCATAATTAAACTACCAAAGTATAGTCTGTTTGAGTTAGAAAATG
GCCGAAAACGGATGTTGGCTAGCGCCAGAGAGCTTCAAAAGGGGAACGAACTCGCACTACCGTCTAAATA
CGTGAATTTCCTGTATTTAGCGTCCCATTACGAGAAGTTGAAAGGTTCACCTGAAGATAACGAACAGAAG
CAACTTTTTGTTGAGCAGCACAAACATTATCTCGACGAAATCATAGAGCAAATTTCGGAATTCAGTAAGA
GAGTCATCCTAGCTGATGCCAATCTGGACAAAGTATTAAGCGCATACAACAAGCACAGGGATAAACCCAT
ACGTGAGCAGGCGGAAAATATTATCCATTTGTTTACTCTTACCAACCTCGGCGCTCCAGCCGCATTCAAG
TATTTTGACACAACGATAGATCGCAAAGAGTACAGATCTACCAAGGAGGTGCTAGACGCGACACTGATTC
ACCAATCCATCACGGGATTATATGAAACTCGGATAGATTTGTCACAGCTTGGGGGTGACAAAAGGCCGGC
GGCCACGAAAAAGGCCGGCCAGGCAAAAAAGAAAAAGTAAGAATTCCTAGAGCTCGCTGATCAGCCTCGA
CTGTGCCTTCTAGTTGCCAGCCATCTGTTGTTTGCCCCTCCCCCGTGCCTTCCTTGACCCTGGAAGGTGC
CACTCCCACTGTCCTTTCCTAATAAAATGAGGAAATTGCATCGCATTGTCTGAGTAGGTGTCATTCTATT
CTGGGGGGTGGGGTGGGGCAGGACAGCAAGGGGGAGGATTGGGAAGAGAATAGCAGGCATGCTGGGGAGC
GGCCGCAGGAACCCCTAGTGATGGAGTTGGCCACTCCCTCTCTGCGCGCTCGCTCGCTCACTGAGGCCGG
GCGACCAAAGGTCGCCCGACGCCCGGGCTTTGCCCGGGCGGCCTCAGTGAGCGAGCGAGCGCGCAGCTGC
CTGCAGGGGCGCCTGATGCGGTATTTTCTCCTTACGCATCTGTGCGGTATTTCACACCGCATA
[95 nt withheld, positions 5944-6038]
T
[46 nt withheld, positions 6040-6085]
C
[141 nt withheld, positions 6087-6227]
CCTTTGACGTTGGAGTCCACGTTCTTT
[37 nt withheld, positions 6255-6291]
ACTCTATCTCGGGCTATTCTTTTGATTTATAAGGGATTTTGCCGATTTCGGTCTATTGGTTAAAAAATGA
GCTGATTTAACAAAAATTTAACGCGAATTTTAACAAAATATTAACGTTTACAATTTTATGGTGCACTCTC
AGTACAATCTGCTCTGATGCCGCATAGTTAAGCCAGCCCCGACACCCGCCAACACCCGCTGACGCGCCCT
GACGGGCTTGTCTGCTCCCGGCATCCGCTTACAGACAAGCTGTGACCGTCTCCGGGAGCTGCATGTGTCA
GAGGTTTTCACCGTCATCACCGAAACGCGCGAGACGAAAGGGCCTCGTGATACGCCTATTTTTATAGGTT
AATGTCATGATAATAATGGTTTCTTAGACGTCAGGTGGCACTTTTCGGGGAAATGTGCGCGGAACCCCTA
TTTGTTTATTTTTCTAAATACATTCAAATATGTATCCGCTCATGAGACAATAACCCTGATAAATGCTTCA
ATAATATTGAAAAAGGAAGAGTATGAGTATTCAACATTTCCGTGTCGCCCTTATTCCCTTTTTTGCGGCA
TTTTGCCTTCCTGTTTTTGCTCACCCAGAAACGCTGGTGAAAGTAAAAGATGCTGAAGATCAGTTGGGTG
CACGAGTGGGTTACATCGAACTGGATCTCAACAGCGGTAAGATCCTTGAGAGTTTTCGCCCCGAAGAACG
TTTTCCAATGATGAGCACTTTTAAAGTTCTGCTATGTGGCGCGGTATTATCCCGTATTGACGCCGGGCAA
GAGCAACTCGGTCGCCGCATACACTATTCTCAGAATGACTTGGTTGAGTACTCACCAGTCACAGAAAAGC
ATCTTACGGATGGCATGACAGTAAGAGAATTATGCAGTGCTGCCATAACCATGAGTGATAACACTGCGGC
CAACTTACTTCTGACAACGATCGGAGGACCGAAGGAGCTAACCGCTTTTTTGCACAACATGGGGGATCAT
GTAACTCGCCTTGATCGTTGGGAACCGGAGCTGAATGAAGCCATACCAAACGACGAGCGTGACACCACGA
TGCCTGTAGCAATGGCAACAACGTTGCGCAAACTATTAACTGGCGAACTACTTACTCTAGCTTCCCGGCA
ACAATTAATAGACTGGATGGAGGCGGATAAAGTTGCAGGACCACTTCTGCGCTCGGCCCTTCCGGCTGGC
TGGTTTATTGCTGATAAATCTGGAGCCGGTGAGCGTGGAAGCCGCGGTATCATTGCAGCACTGGGGCCAG
ATGGTAAGCCCTCCCGTATCGTAGTTATCTACACGACGGGGAGTCAGGCAACTATGGATGAACGAAATAG
ACAGATCGCTGAGATAGGTGCCTCACTGATTAAGCATTGGTAACTGTCAGACCAAGTTTACTCATATATA
CTTTAGATTGATTTAAAACTTCATTTTTAATTTAAAAGGATCTAGGTGAAGATCCTTTTTGATAATCTCA
TGACCAAAATCCCTTAACGTGAGTTTTCGTTCCACTGAGCGTCAGACCCCGTAGAAAAGATCAAAGGATC
TTCTTGAGATCCTTTTTTTCTGCGCGTAATCTGCTGCTTGCAAACAAAAAAACCACCGCTACCAGCGGTG
GTTTGTTTGCCGGATCAAGAGCTACCAACTCTTTTTCCGAAGGTAACTGGCTTCAGCAGAGCGCAGATAC
CAAATACTGTTCTTCTAGTGTAGCCGTAGTTAGGCCACCACTTCAAGAACTCTGTAGCACCGCCTACATA
CCTCGCTCTGCTAATCCTGTTACCAGTGGCTGCTGCCAGTGGCGATAAGTCGTGTCTTACCGGGTTGGAC
TCAAGACGATAGTTACCGGATAAGGCGCAGCGGTCGGGCTGAACGGGGGGTTCGTGCACACAGCCCAGCT
TGGAGCGAACGACCTACACCGAACTGAGATACCTACAGCGTGAGCTATGAGAAAGCGCCACGCTTCCCGA
AGGGAGAAAGGCGGACAGGTATCCGGTAAGCGGCAGGGTCGGAACAGGAGAGCGCACGAGGGAGCTTCCA
GGGGGAAACGCCTGGTATCTTTATAGTCCTGTCGGGTTTCGCCACCTCTGACTTGAGCGTCGATTTTTGT
GATGCTCGTCAGGGGGGCGGAGCCTATGGAAAAACGCCAGCAACGCGGCCTTTTTACGGTTCCTGGCCTT
TTGCTGGCCTTTTGCTCACATGT
Features (pLannotate 1.2.2; 17 found; start..end, strand, type, name):
      1..241     +  promoter       U6 promoter: RNA polymerase III promoter for human U6 snRNA
    268..343     +  misc_RNA       gRNA scaffold: guide RNA scaffold for the Streptococcus pyogenes CRISPR/Cas9 system
    350..393     +  misc_RNA       gRNA scaffold (fragment): guide RNA scaffold for the Streptococcus pyogenes CRISPR/Cas9 system
    440..725     +  enhancer       CMV enhancer: human cytomegalovirus immediate early enhancer; contains an 18-bp deletion relative to the standard CMV enhancer
    727..983     +  promoter       chicken β-actin promoter: contains a 21-bp deletion relative to the standard chicken β-actin promoter
    984..1211    +  intron         hybrid intron: hybrid between chicken β-actin (CBA) and minute virus of mice (MMV) introns (Gray et al., 2011)
   1349..2950    +  CDS            Cas9(N): N-terminal portion of Streptococcus pyogenes Cas9 (Zetsche et al., 2015)
   5450..5497    +  CDS            nucleoplasmin NLS: bipartite nuclear localization signal from nucleoplasmin
   5531..5642    +  polyA_signal   bGH poly(A) signal: bovine growth hormone polyadenylation signal
   5747..5887    +  repeat_region  AAV2 ITR: inverted terminal repeat of adeno-associated virus serotype 2 inverted
   5892..5943    -  misc_feature   bom (fragment): basis of mobility region from pBR322
   5962..6417    +  rep_origin     f1 ori (sequence partly withheld): f1 bacteriophage origin of replication; arrow indicates direction of (+) strand synthesis
   6418..6467    -  misc_feature   bom (fragment): basis of mobility region from pBR322
   6569..6604    -  CDS            rop (fragment): Rop protein, which maintains plasmids at low copy number; rop
   6699..6803    +  promoter       AmpR promoter: bla
   6804..7664    +  CDS            AmpR: β-lactamase; bla; confers resistance to ampicillin, carbenicillin, and related antibiotics
   7835..8423    +  rep_origin     ori: high-copy-number ColE1/pMB1/pBR322/pUC origin of replication
