>Addgene plasmid #101729 | px330 VRER | addgene full sequence | sequence record 265859 | Addgene NGS Result
GAGGGCCTATTTCCCATGATTCCTTCATATTTGCATATACGATACAAGGCTGTTAGAGAGATAATTGGAA
TTAATTTGACTGTAAACACAAAGATATTAGTACAAAATACGTGACGTAGAAAGTAATAATTTCTTGGGTA
GTTTGCAGTTTTAAAATTATGTTTTAAAATGGACTATCATATGCTTACCGTAACTTGAAAGTATTTCGAT
TTCTTGGCTTTATATATCTTGTGGAAAGGACGAAACACCGGGTCTTCGAGAAGACCTGTTTTAGAGCTAG
AAATAGCAAGTTAAAATAAGGCTAGTCCGTTATCAACTTGAAAAAGTGGCACCGAGTCGGTGCTTTTTTG
TTTTAGAGCTAGAAATAGCAAGTTAAAATAAGGCTAGTCCGTTTTTAGCGCGTGCGCCAATTCTGCAGAC
AAATGGCTCTAGAGGTACCCGTTACATAACTTACGGTAAATGGCCCGCCTGGCTGACCGCCCAACGACCC
CCGCCCATTGACGTCAATAGTAACGCCAATAGGGACTTTCCATTGACGTCAATGGGTGGAGTATTTACGG
TAAACTGCCCACTTGGCAGTACATCAAGTGTATCATATGCCAAGTACGCCCCCTATTGACGTCAATGACG
GTAAATGGCCCGCCTGGCATTGTGCCCAGTACATGACCTTATGGGACTTTCCTACTTGGCAGTACATCTA
CGTATTAGTCATCGCTATTACCATGGTCGAGGTGAGCCCCACGTTCTGCTTCACTCTCCCCATCTCCCCC
CCCTCCCCACCCCCAATTTTGTATTTATTTATTTTTTAATTATTTTGTGCAGCGATGGGGGCGGGGGGGG
GGGGGGGGCGGGGCGRGGGGGGGGGSGGGGSGAGGCGGAGAGGTGCGGCGGCAGCCAATCAGAGCGGCGC
GCTCCGAAAGTTTCCTTTTATGGCGAGGCGGCGGCGGCGGCGGCCCTATAAAAAGCGAAGCGCGCGGCGG
GCGGGAGTCGCTGCGCGCTGCCTTCGCCCCGTGCCCCGCTCCGCCGCCGCCTCGCGCCGCCCGCCCCGGC
TCTGACTGACCGCGTTACTCCCACAGGTGAGCGGGCGGGACGGCCCTTCTCCTCCGGGCTGTAATTAGCT
GAGCAAGAGGTAAGGGTTTAAGGGATGGTTGGTTGGTGGGGTATTAATGTTTAATTACCTGGAGCACCTG
CCTGAAATCACTTTTTTTCAGGTTGGACCGGTGCCACCATGGACTATAAGGACCACGACGGAGACTACAA
GGATCATGATATTGATTACAAAGACGATGACGATAAGATGGCCCCAAAGAAGAAGCGGAAGGTCGGTATC
CACGGAGTCCCAGCAGCCGACAAGAAGTACAGCATCGGCCTGGACATCGGCACCAACTCTGTGGGCTGGG
CCGTGATCACCGACGAGTACAAGGTGCCCAGCAAGAAATTCAAGGTGCTGGGCAACACCGACCGGCACAG
CATCAAGAAGAACCTGATCGGAGCCCTGCTGTTCGACAGCGGCGAAACAGCCGAGGCCACCCGGCTGAAG
AGAACCGCCAGAAGAAGATACACCAGACGGAAGAACCGGATCTGCTATCTGCAAGAGATCTTCAGCAACG
AGATGGCCAAGGTGGACGACAGCTTCTTCCACAGACTGGAAGAGTCCTTCCTGGTGGAAGAGGATAAGAA
GCACGAGCGGCACCCCATCTTCGGCAACATCGTGGACGAGGTGGCCTACCACGAGAAGTACCCCACCATC
TACCACCTGAGAAAGAAACTGGTGGACAGCACCGACAAGGCCGACCTGCGGCTGATCTATCTGGCCCTGG
CCCACATGATCAAGTTCCGGGGCCACTTCCTGATCGAGGGCGACCTGAACCCCGACAACAGCGACGTGGA
CAAGCTGTTCATCCAGCTGGTGCAGACCTACAACCAGCTGTTCGAGGAAAACCCCATCAACGCCAGCGGC
GTGGACGCCAAGGCCATCCTGTCTGCCAGACTGAGCAAGAGCAGACGGCTGGAAAATCTGATCGCCCAGC
TGCCCGGCGAGAAGAAGAATGGCCTGTTCGGAAACCTGATTGCCCTGAGCCTGGGCCTGACCCCCAACTT
CAAGAGCAACTTCGACCTGGCCGAGGATGCCAAACTGCAGCTGAGCAAGGACACCTACGACGACGACCTG
GACAACCTGCTGGCCCAGATCGGCGACCAGTACGCCGACCTGTTTCTGGCCGCCAAGAACCTGTCCGACG
CCATCCTGCTGAGCGACATCCTGAGAGTGAACACCGAGATCACCAAGGCCCCCCTGAGCGCCTCTATGAT
CAAGAGATACGACGAGCACCACCAGGACCTGACCCTGCTGAAAGCTCTCGTGCGGCAGCAGCTGCCTGAG
AAGTACAAAGAGATTTTCTTCGACCAGAGCAAGAACGGCTACGCCGGCTACATTGACGGCGGAGCCAGCC
AGGAAGAGTTCTACAAGTTCATCAAGCCCATCCTGGAAAAGATGGACGGCACCGAGGAACTGCTCGTGAA
GCTGAACAGAGAGGACCTGCTGCGGAAGCAGCGGACCTTCGACAACGGCAGCATCCCCCACCAGATCCAC
CTGGGAGAGCTGCACGCCATTCTGCGGCGGCAGGAAGATTTTTACCCATTCCTGAAGGACAACCGGGAAA
AGATCGAGAAGATCCTGACCTTCCGCATCCCCTACTACGTGGGCCCTCTGGCCAGGGGAAACAGCAGATT
CGCCTGGATGACCAGAAAGAGCGAGGAAACCATCACCCCCTGGAACTTCGAGGAAGTGGTGGACAAGGGC
GCTTCCGCCCAGAGCTTCATCGAGCGGATGACCAACTTCGATAAGAACCTGCCCAACGAGAAGGTGCTGC
CCAAGCACAGCCTGCTGTACGAGTACTTCACCGTGTATAACGAGCTGACCAAAGTGAAATACGTGACCGA
GGGAATGAGAAAGCCCGCCTTCCTGAGCGGCGAGCAGAAAAAGGCCATCGTGGACCTGCTGTTCAAGACC
AACCGGAAAGTGACCGTGAAGCAGCTGAAAGAGGACTACTTCAAGAAAATCGAGTGCTTCGACTCCGTGG
AAATCTCCGGCGTGGAAGATCGGTTCAACGCCTCCCTGGGCACATACCACGATCTGCTGAAAATTATCAA
GGACAAGGACTTCCTGGACAATGAGGAAAACGAGGACATTCTGGAAGATATAGTGTTGACTCTTACCCTC
TTTGAAGATCGGGAAATGATTGAGGAAAGACTAAAAACATACGCTCACCTGTTCGACGATAAGGTTATGA
AACAGTTAAAGAGGCGTCGCTATACGGGCTGGGGACGATTGTCGCGGAAACTTATCAACGGGATAAGAGA
CAAGCAAAGTGGTAAAACTATTCTCGATTTTCTAAAGAGCGACGGCTTCGCCAATAGGAACTTTATGCAG
CTGATCCATGATGACTCTTTAACCTTCAAAGAGGATATACAAAAGGCACAGGTTTCCGGACAAGGGGACT
CATTGCACGAACATATTGCGAATCTTGCTGGTTCGCCAGCCATCAAAAAGGGCATACTCCAGACAGTCAA
AGTAGTGGATGAGCTAGTTAAGGTCATGGGACGTCACAAACCGGAAAACATTGTAATCGAGATGGCACGC
GAAAATCAAACGACTCAGAAGGGGCAAAAAAACAGTCGAGAGCGGATGAAGAGAATAGAAGAGGGTATTA
AAGAACTGGGCAGCCAGATCTTAAAGGAGCATCCTGTGGAAAATACCCAATTGCAGAACGAGAAACTTTA
CCTCTATTACCTACAAAATGGAAGGGACATGTATGTTGATCAGGAACTGGACATAAACCGTTTATCTGAT
TACGACGTCGATCACATTGTACCCCAATCCTTTTTGAAGGACGATTCAATCGACAATAAAGTGCTTACAC
GCTCGGATAAGAACCGAGGGAAAAGTGACAATGTTCCAAGCGAGGAAGTCGTAAAGAAAATGAAGAACTA
TTGGCGGCAGCTCCTAAATGCGAAACTGATAACGCAAAGAAAGTTCGATAACTTAACTAAAGCTGAGAGG
GGTGGCTTGTCTGAACTTGACAAGGCCGGATTTATTAAACGTCAGCTCGTGGAAACCCGCCAAATCACAA
AGCATGTTGCACAGATACTAGATTCCCGAATGAATACGAAATACGACGAGAACGATAAGCTGATTCGGGA
AGTCAAAGTAATCACTTTAAAGTCAAAATTGGTGTCGGACTTCAGAAAGGATTTTCAATTCTATAAAGTT
AGGGAGATAAATAACTACCACCATGCGCACGACGCTTATCTTAATGCCGTCGTAGGGACCGCACTCATTA
AGAAATACCCGAAGCTAGAAAGTGAGTTTGTGTATGGTGATTACAAAGTTTATGACGTCCGTAAGATGAT
CGCGAAAAGCGAACAGGAGATAGGCAAGGCTACAGCCAAATACTTCTTTTATTCTAACATTATGAATTTC
TTTAAGACGGAAATCACTCTGGCAAACGGAGAGATACGCAAACGACCTTTAATTGAAACCAATGGGGAGA
CAGGTGAAATCGTATGGGATAAGGGCCGGGACTTCGCGACGGTGAGAAAAGTTTTGTCCATGCCCCAAGT
CAACATAGTAAAGAAAACTGAGGTGCAGACCGGAGGGTTTTCAAAGGAATCGATTCTTCCAAAAAGGAAT
AGTGATAAGCTCATCGCTCGTAAAAAGGACTGGGACCCGAAAAAGTACGGTGGCTTCGTGAGCCCTACAG
TTGCCTATTCTGTCCTAGTAGTGGCAAAAGTTGAGAAGGGAAAATCCAAGAAACTGAAGTCAGTCAAAGA
ATTATTGGGGATAACGATTATGGAGCGCTCGTCTTTTGAAAAGAACCCCATCGACTTCCTTGAGGCGAAA
GGTTACAAGGAAGTAAAAAAGGATCTCATAATTAAACTACCAAAGTATAGTCTGTTTGAGTTAGAAAATG
GCCGAAAACGGATGTTGGCTAGCGCCAGAGAGCTTCAAAAGGGGAACGAACTCGCACTACCGTCTAAATA
CGTGAATTTCCTGTATTTAGCGTCCCATTACGAGAAGTTGAAAGGTTCACCTGAAGATAACGAACAGAAG
CAACTTTTTGTTGAGCAGCACAAACATTATCTCGACGAAATCATAGAGCAAATTTCGGAATTCAGTAAGA
GAGTCATCCTAGCTGATGCCAATCTGGACAAAGTATTAAGCGCATACAACAAGCACAGGGATAAACCCAT
ACGTGAGCAGGCGGAAAATATTATCCATTTGTTTACTCTTACCAACCTCGGCGCTCCAGCCGCATTCAAG
TATTTTGACACAACGATAGATCGCAAAGAGTACAGATCTACCAAGGAGGTGCTAGACGCGACACTGATTC
ACCAATCCATCACGGGATTATATGAAACTCGGATAGATTTGTCACAGCTTGGGGGTGACAAAAGGCCGGC
GGCCACGAAAAAGGCCGGCCAGGCAAAAAAGAAAAAGTAAGAATTCCTAGAGCTCGCTGATCAGCCTCGA
CTGTGCCTTCTAGTTGCCAGCCATCTGTTGTTTGCCCCTCCCCCGTGCCTTCCTTGACCCTGGAAGGTGC
CACTCCCACTGTCCTTTCCTAATAAAATGAGGAAATTGCATCGCATTGTCTGAGTAGGTGTCATTCTATT
CTGGGGGGTGGGGTGGGGCAGGACAGCAAGGGGGAGGATTGGGAAGAGAATAGCAGGCATGCTGGGGAGC
GGCCGCAGGAACCCCTAGTGATGGAGTTGGCCACTCCCTCTCTGCGCGCTCGCTCGCTCACTGAGGCCGG
GCGACCAAAGGTCGCCCGACGCCCGGGCTTTGCCCGGGCGGCCTCAGTGAGCGAGCGAGCGCGCAGCTGC
CTGCAGGGGCGCCTGATGCGGTATTTTCTCCTTACGCATCTGTGCGGTATTTCACACCGCATA
[95 nt withheld, positions 5944-6038]
T
[46 nt withheld, positions 6040-6085]
C
[141 nt withheld, positions 6087-6227]
CCTTTGACGTTGGAGTCCACGTTCTTT
[37 nt withheld, positions 6255-6291]
ACTCTATCTCGGGCTATTCTTTTGATTTATAAGGGATTTTGCCGATTTCGGTCTATTGGTTAAAAAATGA
GCTGATTTAACAAAAATTTAACGCGAATTTTAACAAAATATTAACGTTTACAATTTTATGGTGCACTCTC
AGTACAATCTGCTCTGATGCCGCATAGTTAAGCCAGCCCCGACACCCGCCAACACCCGCTGACGCGCCCT
GACGGGCTTGTCTGCTCCCGGCATCCGCTTACAGACAAGCTGTGACCGTCTCCGGGAGCTGCATGTGTCA
GAGGTTTTCACCGTCATCACCGAAACGCGCGAGACGAAAGGGCCTCGTGATACGCCTATTTTTATAGGTT
AATGTCATGATAATAATGGTTTCTTAGACGTCAGGTGGCACTTTTCGGGGAAATGTGCGCGGAACCCCTA
TTTGTTTATTTTTCTAAATACATTCAAATATGTATCCGCTCATGAGACAATAACCCTGATAAATGCTTCA
ATAATATTGAAAAAGGAAGAGTATGAGTATTCAACATTTCCGTGTCGCCCTTATTCCCTTTTTTGCGGCA
TTTTGCCTTCCTGTTTTTGCTCACCCAGAAACGCTGGTGAAAGTAAAAGATGCTGAAGATCAGTTGGGTG
CACGAGTGGGTTACATCGAACTGGATCTCAACAGCGGTAAGATCCTTGAGAGTTTTCGCCCCGAAGAACG
TTTTCCAATGATGAGCACTTTTAAAGTTCTGCTATGTGGCGCGGTATTATCCCGTATTGACGCCGGGCAA
GAGCAACTCGGTCGCCGCATACACTATTCTCAGAATGACTTGGTTGAGTACTCACCAGTCACAGAAAAGC
ATCTTACGGATGGCATGACAGTAAGAGAATTATGCAGTGCTGCCATAACCATGAGTGATAACACTGCGGC
CAACTTACTTCTGACAACGATCGGAGGACCGAAGGAGCTAACCGCTTTTTTGCACAACATGGGGGATCAT
GTAACTCGCCTTGATCGTTGGGAACCGGAGCTGAATGAAGCCATACCAAACGACGAGCGTGACACCACGA
TGCCTGTAGCAATGGCAACAACGTTGCGCAAACTATTAACTGGCGAACTACTTACTCTAGCTTCCCGGCA
ACAATTAATAGACTGGATGGAGGCGGATAAAGTTGCAGGACCACTTCTGCGCTCGGCCCTTCCGGCTGGC
TGGTTTATTGCTGATAAATCTGGAGCCGGTGAGCGTGGAAGCCGCGGTATCATTGCAGCACTGGGGCCAG
ATGGTAAGCCCTCCCGTATCGTAGTTATCTACACGACGGGGAGTCAGGCAACTATGGATGAACGAAATAG
ACAGATCGCTGAGATAGGTGCCTCACTGATTAAGCATTGGTAACTGTCAGACCAAGTTTACTCATATATA
CTTTAGATTGATTTAAAACTTCATTTTTAATTTAAAAGGATCTAGGTGAAGATCCTTTTTGATAATCTCA
TGACCAAAATCCCTTAACGTGAGTTTTCGTTCCACTGAGCGTCAGACCCCGTAGAAAAGATCAAAGGATC
TTCTTGAGATCCTTTTTTTCTGCGCGTAATCTGCTGCTTGCAAACAAAAAAACCACCGCTACCAGCGGTG
GTTTGTTTGCCGGATCAAGAGCTACCAACTCTTTTTCCGAAGGTAACTGGCTTCAGCAGAGCGCAGATAC
CAAATACTGTTCTTCTAGTGTAGCCGTAGTTAGGCCACCACTTCAAGAACTCTGTAGCACCGCCTACATA
CCTCGCTCTGCTAATCCTGTTACCAGTGGCTGCTGCCAGTGGCGATAAGTCGTGTCTTACCGGGTTGGAC
TCAAGACGATAGTTACCGGATAAGGCGCAGCGGTCGGGCTGAACGGGGGGTTCGTGCACACAGCCCAGCT
TGGAGCGAACGACCTACACCGAACTGAGATACCTACAGCGTGAGCTATGAGAAAGCGCCACGCTTCCCGA
AGGGAGAAAGGCGGACAGGTATCCGGTAAGCGGCAGGGTCGGAACAGGAGAGCGCACGAGGGAGCTTCCA
GGGGGAAACGCCTGGTATCTTTATAGTCCTGTCGGGTTTCGCCACCTCTGACTTGAGCGTCGATTTTTGT
GATGCTCGTCAGGGGGGCGGAGCCTATGGAAAAACGCCAGCAACGCGGCCTTTTTACGGTTCCTGGCCTT
TTGCTGGCCTTTTGCTCACATGT
Features (pLannotate 1.2.2; 17 found; start..end, strand, type, name):
      1..241     +  promoter       U6 promoter: RNA polymerase III promoter for human U6 snRNA
    268..343     +  misc_RNA       gRNA scaffold: guide RNA scaffold for the Streptococcus pyogenes CRISPR/Cas9 system
    350..393     +  misc_RNA       gRNA scaffold (fragment): guide RNA scaffold for the Streptococcus pyogenes CRISPR/Cas9 system
    440..725     +  enhancer       CMV enhancer: human cytomegalovirus immediate early enhancer; contains an 18-bp deletion relative to the standard CMV enhancer
    727..983     +  promoter       chicken β-actin promoter: contains a 21-bp deletion relative to the standard chicken β-actin promoter
    984..1211    +  intron         hybrid intron: hybrid between chicken β-actin (CBA) and minute virus of mice (MMV) introns (Gray et al., 2011)
   1349..2950    +  CDS            Cas9(N): N-terminal portion of Streptococcus pyogenes Cas9 (Zetsche et al., 2015)
   5450..5497    +  CDS            nucleoplasmin NLS: bipartite nuclear localization signal from nucleoplasmin
   5531..5642    +  polyA_signal   bGH poly(A) signal: bovine growth hormone polyadenylation signal
   5747..5887    +  repeat_region  AAV2 ITR: inverted terminal repeat of adeno-associated virus serotype 2 inverted
   5892..5943    -  misc_feature   bom (fragment): basis of mobility region from pBR322
   5962..6417    +  rep_origin     f1 ori (sequence partly withheld): f1 bacteriophage origin of replication; arrow indicates direction of (+) strand synthesis
   6418..6467    -  misc_feature   bom (fragment): basis of mobility region from pBR322
   6569..6604    -  CDS            rop (fragment): Rop protein, which maintains plasmids at low copy number; rop
   6699..6803    +  promoter       AmpR promoter: bla
   6804..7664    +  CDS            AmpR: β-lactamase; bla; confers resistance to ampicillin, carbenicillin, and related antibiotics
   7835..8423    +  rep_origin     ori: high-copy-number ColE1/pMB1/pBR322/pUC origin of replication
