[The description below was written by a language model from this plasmid's Addgene catalogue record and pLannotate feature annotations shown in this document.]
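Description:
px330 VRER is an 8,484 bp mammalian expression plasmid built on the px330 all-in-one CRISPR backbone. It delivers both a single guide RNA and a PAM-altered Streptococcus pyogenes Cas9 from one vector. It is propagated in bacteria through a high-copy ColE1/pUC-type origin under ampicillin selection (β-lactamase driven by its own promoter). An f1 phage origin and short remnants of pBR322 bom and rop sequences are also annotated in the backbone. A single AAV2 inverted terminal repeat lies downstream of the expression cassette. With only one ITR annotated, the record gives no indication that the plasmid is meant for AAV packaging.

The guide RNA unit consists of the human U6 RNA polymerase III promoter followed by the S. pyogenes gRNA scaffold. A short gap between the two is where a targeting spacer would sit, and the record does not name any specific target. The nuclease cassette uses a hybrid promoter made of a CMV enhancer, the chicken β-actin promoter and a chimeric CBA/MVM intron, and it ends in the bovine growth hormone polyadenylation signal. The 4,101 bp Cas9 insert carries the VRER substitutions (D1135V, G1218R, R1335E and T1337R), which shift PAM recognition to NGCG motifs. It has an N-terminal 3xFLAG-NLS and a C-terminal nucleoplasmin NLS for detection and nuclear import. The automated feature table labels only the N-terminal part of the Cas9 coding sequence and does not annotate the FLAG tag, although the catalogue describes the full-length variant, which the depositor subcloned from another plasmid into px330.

The construct extends genome editing in mammalian cells to sites lacking a canonical NGG PAM. The associated publication concerns applying auxin-inducible degradation for rapid protein depletion in mammalian cells.
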