Addgene plasmid #101729: px330 VRER
Purpose: Expresses a sgRNA and a Cas9 VRER variant that recognizes "NGCG" PAM motifs
Depositing lab: Andrew Holland. Depositing organization: Johns Hopkins University and School of Medicine. Publication: Applying the auxin-inducible degradation system for rapid protein depletion in mammalian cells. Lambrus BG, Moyer TC, Holland AJ. Methods Cell Biol. 2018;144:107-135. doi: 10.1016/bs.mcb.2018.03.004. Epub 2018 Apr 5. PubMed 29804665.
Backbone
  Vector backbone: px330
  Total vector size (bp): 8484
  Vector type: Mammalian Expression
Growth in bacteria
  Bacterial resistance: Ampicillin, 100 μg/mL
  Growth temperature: 37°C
  Growth strain: NEB Stable
  Copy number: High Copy
Gene/Insert
  Gene/Insert name: SpCas9 VRER
  Species: S pyogenes
  Insert size (bp): 4101
  Mutation: VRER (D1135V, G1218R, R1335E, and T1337R mutations in Cas9)
  Tag / fusion protein: 3xFLAG-NLS (N terminal on insert); NLS (C terminal on insert)
Terms and licenses: Academic/Nonprofit Terms; Industry Terms: Not Available to Industry
Depositor comments: Cas9 VRER sequence cloned from Addgene Plasmid #65773 cloned into px330 Addgene plasmid #42230
How to cite: px330 VRER was a gift from Andrew Holland (Addgene plasmid # 101729 ; http://n2t.net/addgene:101729 ; RRID:Addgene_101729)
